Addgene plasmid #89493: Lenti-sgRNA(MS2)-puro-barcode
Purpose: Cloning backbone for sgRNA, also has a barcode that allows detection from scRNA-seq
Depositing lab: Gary Hon. Depositing organization: University of Texas Southwestern Medical Center. Publication: Multiplexed Engineering and Analysis of Combinatorial Enhancer Activity in Single Cells. Xie S, Duan J, Li B, Zhou P, Hon GC. Mol Cell. 2017 Apr 20;66(2):285-299.e5. doi: 10.1016/j.molcel.2017.03.007. Epub 2017 Apr 13. PubMed 28416141.
Backbone
  Vector backbone: plenti
  Backbone size w/o insert (bp): 10000
  Total vector size (bp): 8401
  Modifications to backbone: The sgRNA and Cas9 gene were replaced with sgRNA(MS2) backbone and an barcode insertion region was introduced between WPRE and 3'LTR.
  Vector type: Lentiviral
  Selectable markers: Puromycin
Growth in bacteria
  Bacterial resistance: Ampicillin, 100 μg/mL
  Growth temperature: 37°C
  Growth strain: NEB Stable
  Growth instructions: Only amplify in recombinase deficient bacteria (eg. Stbl3 or HST08).
  Copy number: High Copy
Gene/Insert
  Gene/Insert name: sgRNA (with MS2 loop) (alt name: lentiGuide Barcode)
  gRNA/shRNA sequence: empty backbone
  Species: Synthetic
  Promoter: U6
  Cloning method: Gibson Cloning
  Sequencing primers: 5′ ATCTTGTGGAAAGGACGAAACACCGGAGACGGGATACC; 3′ ctcaagatctagttacgccaagcttAAAAAAgcaccgact
Terms and licenses: Academic/Nonprofit Terms; Industry Terms: Not Available to Industry
How to cite: Lenti-sgRNA(MS2)-puro-barcode was a gift from Gary Hon (Addgene plasmid # 89493 ; http://n2t.net/addgene:89493 ; RRID:Addgene_89493)
