[The description below was written by a language model from this plasmid's Addgene catalogue record and pLannotate feature annotations shown in this document.]
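Description:
Lenti-sgRNA(MS2)-puro-barcode is an empty lentiviral cloning backbone of about 8.4 kb for expressing a single guide RNA in mammalian cells while also carrying a barcode that can be read out in single-cell RNA-seq. It is built on a pLenti-type, third-generation-style self-inactivating vector. An RSV promoter drives a truncated HIV-1 5' LTR, followed by the Ψ packaging signal, a gag fragment, the RRE and a cPPT/CTS, with a ΔU3 3' LTR closing the viral genome. In bacteria it is maintained through a high-copy ColE1/pUC origin and selected with ampicillin. The backbone also carries an f1 ori plus an SV40 poly(A) signal and SV40 origin downstream of the 3' LTR. Because of the repeated LTR sequences, it is intended for recombination-deficient E. coli strains.

The payload has two units. A human U6 (Pol III) promoter drives an S. pyogenes Cas9 guide scaffold in which two MS2 stem loops are embedded. These loops bind MS2 coat protein fusions, which is the general way effector domains are recruited to a Cas9-bound locus. No spacer is present, so the user inserts the targeting sequence. Downstream, the EF-1α core promoter with its intron A drives the puromycin N-acetyltransferase gene for selecting transduced cells, followed by WPRE to enhance transcript expression. According to the record, the original sgRNA and Cas9 cassettes were replaced with the sgRNA(MS2) backbone, and a barcode insertion region was introduced between WPRE and the 3' LTR. This position places the barcode in the 3' end of the polyadenylated puromycin transcript, so guide identity can be captured by scRNA-seq even though the U6-driven guide itself is not polyadenylated. The vector suits pooled or multiplexed CRISPR perturbation screens with single-cell transcriptome readout.
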