Features (pLannotate 1.2.2; 33 found; start..end, strand, type, name):
      1..54      +  rep_origin     RSF ori (fragment): Plasmids containing the RSF 1030 origin of replication can be propagated in E. coli cells that contain additional plasmids with compatible origins.
     56..148     +  CDS            lacI (fragment): lac repressor; lacI; The lac repressor binds to the lac operator to inhibit transcription in E. coli. This inhibition can be relieved by adding lactose or isopropyl-β-D-thiogalactopyranoside (IPTG).
    161..182     +  protein_bind   CAP binding site: CAP binding activates transcription in the presence of cAMP. E. coli catabolite activator protein
    197..227     +  promoter       lac promoter: promoter for the E. coli lac operon
    235..251     +  protein_bind   lac operator: The lac repressor binds to the lac operator to inhibit transcription in E. coli. This inhibition can be relieved by adding lactose or isopropyl-β-D-thiogalactopyranoside (IPTG). lac repressor encoded by lacI
    296..314     +  promoter       T3 promoter: promoter for bacteriophage T3 RNA polymerase
    342..568     +  promoter       RSV promoter: Rous sarcoma virus enhancer/promoter
    569..749     +  LTR            5' LTR (truncated): truncated 5' long terminal repeat (LTR) from HIV-1
    796..921     +  misc_feature   HIV-1 Ψ: packaging signal of human immunodeficiency virus type 1
    905..1268    +  CDS            HIV-1 gag (fragment): gag protein from human immunodeficiency virus 1; gag
   1414..1647    +  misc_feature   RRE: The Rev response element (RRE) of HIV-1 allows for Rev-dependent mRNA export from the nucleus to the cytoplasm.
   2024..2050    +  CDS            Rev (fragment): human immunodeficiency virus 1 (HIV-1) Rev protein; rev; enhances nuclear export of unspliced and incompletely spliced viral mRNAs
   2054..2294    +  promoter       U6 promoter: RNA polymerase III promoter for human U6 snRNA
   2340..2358    +  misc_RNA       MS2 stem loop: stem loop that binds the bacteriophage MS2 coat protein
   2369..2405    +  misc_RNA       gRNA scaffold (fragment): guide RNA scaffold for the Streptococcus pyogenes CRISPR/Cas9 system
   2410..2428    +  misc_RNA       MS2 stem loop: stem loop that binds the bacteriophage MS2 coat protein
   2439..2458    +  misc_RNA       gRNA scaffold (fragment): guide RNA scaffold for the Streptococcus pyogenes CRISPR/Cas9 system
   2514..2631    +  misc_feature   cPPT/CTS: central polypurine tract and central termination sequence of HIV-1
   2697..2763    +  CDS            small t antigen (fragment): SV40 (simian virus 40) small t antigen
   2789..3000    +  promoter       EF-1α core promoter: core promoter for human elongation factor EF-1α
   3001..3939    +  intron         EF-1α intron A: intron upstream of the start codon of human EF-1α
   3961..4560    +  CDS            PuroR (fragment): puromycin N-acetyltransferase; pac from Streptomyces; confers resistance to puromycin
   4576..5164    +  misc_feature   WPRE: woodchuck hepatitis virus posttranscriptional regulatory element
   5232..5251    +  misc_feature   cPPT/CTS (fragment): central polypurine tract and central termination sequence of HIV-1
   5253..5486    +  LTR            3' LTR (ΔU3): self-inactivating 3' long terminal repeat (LTR) from HIV-1
   5564..5685    +  polyA_signal   SV40 poly(A) signal: SV40 polyadenylation signal
   5725..5860    +  rep_origin     SV40 ori: SV40 origin of replication
   5881..5899    -  promoter       T7 promoter: promoter for bacteriophage T7 RNA polymerase
   5907..6062    +  CDS            lacZα (fragment): LacZα fragment of β-galactosidase; lacZ fragment
   6067..6495    +  rep_origin     f1 ori (sequence partly withheld): f1 bacteriophage origin of replication; arrow indicates direction of (+) strand synthesis
   6548..6652    +  promoter       AmpR promoter: bla
   6653..7513    +  CDS            AmpR: β-lactamase; bla; confers resistance to ampicillin, carbenicillin, and related antibiotics
   7684..8272    +  rep_origin     ori: high-copy-number ColE1/pMB1/pBR322/pUC origin of replication
>Addgene plasmid #89493 | Lenti-sgRNA(MS2)-puro-barcode | addgene full sequence | sequence record 181866 | Addgene NGS Result
CTCGCCGCAGCCGAACGACCGAGCGCAGCGAGTCAGTGAGCGAGGAAGCGGAAGAGCGCCCAATACGCAA
ACCGCCTCTCCCCGCGCGTTGGCCGATTCATTAATGCAGCTGGCACGACAGGTTTCCCGACTGGAAAGCG
GGCAGTGAGCGCAACGCAATTAATGTGAGTTAGCTCACTCATTAGGCACCCCAGGCTTTACACTTTATGC
TTCCGGCTCGTATGTTGTGTGGAATTGTGAGCGGATAACAATTTCACACAGGAAACAGCTATGACCATGA
TTACGCCAAGCGCGCAATTAACCCTCACTAAAGGGAACAAAAGCTGGAGCTGCAAGCTTAATGTAGTCTT
ATGCAATACTCTTGTAGTCTTGCAACATGGTAACGATGAGTTAGCAACATGCCTTACAAGGAGAGAAAAA
GCACCGTGCATGCCGATTGGTGGAAGTAAGGTGGTACGATCGTGCCTTATTAGGAAGGCAACAGACGGGT
CTGACATGGATTGGACGAACCACTGAATTGCCGCATTGCAGAGATATTGTATTTAAGTGCCTAGCTCGAT
ACATAAACGGGTCTCTCTGGTTAGACCAGATCTGAGCCTGGGAGCTCTCTGGCTAACTAGGGAACCCACT
GCTTAAGCCTCAATAAAGCTTGCCTTGAGTGCTTCAAGTAGTGTGTGCCCGTCTGTTGTGTGACTCTGGT
AACTAGAGATCCCTCAGACCCTTTTAGTCAGTGTGGAAAATCTCTAGCAGTGGCGCCCGAACAGGGACTT
GAAAGCGAAAGGGAAACCAGAGGAGCTCTCTCGACGCAGGACTCGGCTTGCTGAAGCGCGCACGGCAAGA
GGCGAGGGGCGGCGACTGGTGAGTACGCCAAAAATTTTGACTAGCGGAGGCTAGAAGGAGAGAGATGGGT
GCGAGAGCGTCAGTATTAAGCGGGGGAGAATTAGATCGCGATGGGAAAAAATTCGGTTAAGGCCAGGGGG
AAAGAAAAAATATAAATTAAAACATATAGTATGGGCAAGCAGGGAGCTAGAACGATTCGCAGTTAATCCT
GGCCTGTTAGAAACATCAGAAGGCTGTAGACAAATACTGGGACAGCTACAACCATCCCTTCAGACAGGAT
CAGAAGAACTTAGATCATTATATAATACAGTAGCAACCCTCTATTGTGTGCATCAAAGGATAGAGATAAA
AGACACCAAGGAAGCTTTAGACAAGATAGAGGAAGAGCAAAACAAAAGTAAGACCACCGCACAGCAAGCG
GCCGCTGATCTTCAGACCTGGAGGAGGAGATATGAGGGACAATTGGAGAAGTGAATTATATAAATATAAA
GTAGTAAAAATTGAACCATTAGGAGTAGCACCCACCAAGGCAAAGAGAAGAGTGGTGCAGAGAGAAAAAA
GAGCAGTGGGAATAGGAGCTTTGTTCCTTGGGTTCTTGGGAGCAGCAGGAAGCACTATGGGCGCAGCGTC
AATGACGCTGACGGTACAGGCCAGACAATTATTGTCTGGTATAGTGCAGCAGCAGAACAATTTGCTGAGG
GCTATTGAGGCGCAACAGCATCTGTTGCAACTCACAGTCTGGGGCATCAAGCAGCTCCAGGCAAGAATCC
TGGCTGTGGAAAGATACCTAAAGGATCAACAGCTCCTGGGGATTTGGGGTTGCTCTGGAAAACTCATTTG
CACCACTGCTGTGCCTTGGAATGCTAGTTGGAGTAATAAATCTCTGGAACAGATTTGGAATCACACGACC
TGGATGGAGTGGGACAGAGAAATTAACAATTACACAAGCTTAATACACTCCTTAATTGAAGAATCGCAAA
ACCAGCAAGAAAAGAATGAACAAGAATTATTGGAATTAGATAAATGGGCAAGTTTGTGGAATTGGTTTAA
CATAACAAATTGGCTGTGGTATATAAAATTATTCATAATGATAGTAGGAGGCTTGGTAGGTTTAAGAATA
GTTTTTGCTGTACTTTCTATAGTGAATAGAGTTAGGCAGGGATATTCACCATTATCGTTTCAGACCCACC
TCCCAACCCCGAGGGGACCCAGAGAGGGCCTATTTCCCATGATTCCTTCATATTTGCATATACGATACAA
GGCTGTTAGAGAGATAATTAGAATTAATTTGACTGTAAACACAAAGATATTAGTACAAAATACGTGACGT
AGAAAGTAATAATTTCTTGGGTAGTTTGCAGTTTTAAAATTATGTTTTAAAATGGACTATCATATGCTTA
CCGTAACTTGAAAGTATTTCGATTTCTTGGCTTTATATATCTTGTGGAAAGGACGAAACACCAGAGACGG
GATACCGTCTCTGTTTTAGAGCTAGGCCAACATGAGGATCACCCATGTCTGCAGGGCCTAGCAAGTTAAA
ATAAGGCTAGTCCGTTATCAACTTGGCCAACATGAGGATCACCCATGTCTGCAGGGCCAAGTGGCACCGA
GTCGGTGCTTTTTTAAGCTTGGCGTAACTAGATCTTGAGACAAATGGCAGTATTCATCCACAATTTTAAA
AGAAAAGGGGGGATTGGGGGGTACAGTGCAGGGGAAAGAATAGTAGACATAATAGCAACAGACATACAAA
CTAAAGAATTACAAAAACAAATTACAAAAATTCAAAATTTTCGGGTTTATTACAGGGACAGCAGAGATCC
ACTTTGGCGCCGGCTCGAGGGGGCCCGGGTGCAAAGATGGATAAAGTTTTAAACAGAGAGGAATCTTTGC
AGCTAATGGACCTTCTAGGTCTTGAAAGGAGTGGGAATTGGCTCCGGTGCCCGTCAGTGGGCAGAGCGCA
CATCGCCCACAGTCCCCGAGAAGTTGGGGGGAGGGGTCGGCAATTGATCCGGTGCCTAGAGAAGGTGGCG
CGGGGTAAACTGGGAAAGTGATGTCGTGTACTGGCTCCGCCTTTTTCCCGAGGGTGGGGGAGAACCGTAT
ATAAGTGCAGTAGTCGCCGTGAACGTTCTTTTTCGCAACGGGTTTGCCGCCAGAACACAGGTAAGTGCCG
TGTGTGGTTCCCGCGGGCCTGGCCTCTTTACGGGTTATGGCCCTTGCGTGCCTTGAATTACTTCCACCTG
GCTGCAGTACGTGATTCTTGATCCCGAGCTTCGGGTTGGAAGTGGGTGGGAGAGTTCGAGGCCTTGCGCT
TAAGGAGCCCCTTCGCCTCGTGCTTGAGTTGAGGCCTGGCCTGGGCGCTGGGGCCGCCGCGTGCGAATCT
GGTGGCACCTTCGCGCCTGTCTCGCTGCTTTCGATAAGTCTCTAGCCATTTAAAATTTTTGATGACCTGC
TGCGACGCTTTTTTTCTGGCAAGATAGTCTTGTAAATGCGGGCCAAGATCTGCACACTGGTATTTCGGTT
TTTGGGGCCGCGGGCGGCGACGGGGCCCGTGCGTCCCAGCGCACATGTTCGGCGAGGCGGGGCCTGCGAG
CGCGGCCACCGAGAATCGGACGGGGGTAGTCTCAAGCTGGCCGGCCTGCTCTGGTGCCTGGCCTCGCGCC
GCCGTGTATCGCCCCGCCCTGGGCGGCAAGGCTGGCCCGGTCGGCACCAGTTGCGTGAGCGGAAAGATGG
CCGCTTCCCGGCCCTGCTGCAGGGAGCTCAAAATGGAGGACGCGGCGCTCGGGAGAGCGGGCGGGTGAGT
CACCCACACAAAGGAAAAGGGCCTTTCCGTCCTCAGCCGTCGCTTCATGTGACTCCACGGAGTACCGGGC
GCCGTCCAGGCACCTCGATTAGTTCTCGAGCTTTTGGAGTACGTCGTCTTTAGGTTGGGGGGAGGGGTTT
TATGCGATGGAGTTTCCCCACACTGAGTGGGTGGAGACTGAAGTTAGGCCAGCTTGGCACTTGATGTAAT
TCTCCTTGGAATTTGCCCTTTTTGAGTTTGGATCTTGGTTCATTCTCAAGCCTCAGACAGTGGTTCAAAG
TTTTTTTCTTCCATTTCAGGTGTCGTGACGTACGGCCACCATGACCGAGTACAAGCCCACGGTGCGCCTC
GCCACCCGCGACGACGTCCCCAGGGCCGTACGCACCCTCGCCGCCGCGTTCGCCGACTACCCCGCCACGC
GCCACACCGTCGATCCGGACCGCCACATCGAGCGGGTCACCGAGCTGCAAGAACTCTTCCTCACGCGCGT
CGGGCTCGACATCGGCAAGGTGTGGGTCGCGGACGACGGCGCCGCCGTGGCGGTCTGGACCACGCCGGAG
AGCGTCGAAGCGGGGGCGGTGTTCGCCGAGATCGGCCCGCGCATGGCCGAGTTGAGCGGTTCCCGGCTGG
CCGCGCAGCAACAGATGGAAGGCCTCCTGGCGCCGCACCGGCCCAAGGAGCCCGCGTGGTTCCTGGCCAC
CGTCGGAGTCTCGCCCGACCACCAGGGCAAGGGTCTGGGCAGCGCCGTCGTGCTCCCCGGAGTGGAGGCG
GCCGAGCGCGCCGGGGTGCCCGCCTTCCTGGAGACCTCCGCGCCCCGCAACCTCCCCTTCTACGAGCGGC
TCGGCTTCACCGTCACCGCCGACGTCGAGGTGCCCGAAGGACCGCGCACCTGGTGCATGACCCGCAAGCC
CGGTGCCTGAACGCGTTAAGTCGACAATCAACCTCTGGATTACAAAATTTGTGAAAGATTGACTGGTATT
CTTAACTATGTTGCTCCTTTTACGCTATGTGGATACGCTGCTTTAATGCCTTTGTATCATGCTATTGCTT
CCCGTATGGCTTTCATTTTCTCCTCCTTGTATAAATCCTGGTTGCTGTCTCTTTATGAGGAGTTGTGGCC
CGTTGTCAGGCAACGTGGCGTGGTGTGCACTGTGTTTGCTGACGCAACCCCCACTGGTTGGGGCATTGCC
ACCACCTGTCAGCTCCTTTCCGGGACTTTCGCTTTCCCCCTCCCTATTGCCACGGCGGAACTCATCGCCG
CCTGCCTTGCCCGCTGCTGGACAGGGGCTCGGCTGTTGGGCACTGACAATTCCGTGGTGTTGTCGGGGAA
ATCATCGTCCTTTCCTTGGCTGCTCGCCTGTGTTGCCACCTGGATTCTGCGCGGGACGTCCTTCTGCTAC
GTCCCTTCGGCCCTCAATCCAGCGGACCTTCCTTCCCGCGGCCTGCTGCCGGCTCTGCGGCCTCTTCCGC
GTCTTCGCCTTCGCCCTCAGACGAGTCGGATCTCCCTTTGGGCCGCCTCCCCGCTGTACAAGCAAGGGCG
AGGAATTCTTTAAGACAATGACTTACAAGGCAGCTGTAGATCTTAGCCACTTTTTAAAAGAAAAGGGGGG
ACTGGAAGGGCTAATTCACTCCCAACGAAGACAAGATCTGCTTTTTGCTTGTACTGGGTCTCTCTGGTTA
GACCAGATCTGAGCCTGGGAGCTCTCTGGCTAACTAGGGAACCCACTGCTTAAGCCTCAATAAAGCTTGC
CTTGAGTGCTTCAAGTAGTGTGTGCCCGTCTGTTGTGTGACTCTGGTAACTAGAGATCCCTCAGACCCTT
TTAGTCAGTGTGGAAAATCTCTAGCAGTACGTATAGTAGTTCATGTCATCTTATTATTCAGTATTTATAA
CTTGCAAAGAAATGAATATCAGAGAGTGAGAGGAACTTGTTTATTGCAGCTTATAATGGTTACAAATAAA
GCAATAGCATCACAAATTTCACAAATAAAGCATTTTTTTCACTGCATTCTAGTTGTGGTTTGTCCAAACT
CATCAATGTATCTTATCATGTCTGGCTCTAGCTATCCCGCCCCTAACTCCGCCCATCCCGCCCCTAACTC
CGCCCAGTTCCGCCCATTCTCCGCCCCATGGCTGACTAATTTTTTTTATTTATGCAGAGGCCGAGGCCGC
CTCGGCCTCTGAGCTATTCCAGAAGTAGTGAGGAGGCTTTTTTGGAGGCCTAGGGACGTACCCAATTCGC
CCTATAGTGAGTCGTATTACGCGCGCTCACTGGCCGTCGTTTTACAACGTCGTGACTGGGAAAACCCTGG
CGTTACCCAACTTAATCGCCTTGCAGCACATCCCCCTTTCGCCAGCTGGCGTAATAGCGAAGAGGCCCGC
ACCGATCGCCCTTCCCAACAGTTGCGCAGCCTGAATGGCGAATGGG
[124 nt withheld, positions 6067-6190]
C
[91 nt withheld, positions 6192-6282]
A
[49 nt withheld, positions 6284-6332]
CCTTTGACGTTGGAGTCCACGTTCTTT
[37 nt withheld, positions 6360-6396]
ACCCTATCTCGGTCTATTCTTTTGATTTATAAGGGATTTTGCCGATTTCGGCCTATTGGTTAAAAAATGA
GCTGATTTAACAAAAATTTAACGCGAATTTTAACAAAATATTAACGCTTACAATTTAGGTGGCACTTTTC
GGGGAAATGTGCGCGGAACCCCTATTTGTTTATTTTTCTAAATACATTCAAATATGTATCCGCTCATGAG
ACAATAACCCTGATAAATGCTTCAATAATATTGAAAAAGGAAGAGTATGAGTATTCAACATTTCCGTGTC
GCCCTTATTCCCTTTTTTGCGGCATTTTGCCTTCCTGTTTTTGCTCACCCAGAAACGCTGGTGAAAGTAA
AAGATGCTGAAGATCAGTTGGGTGCACGAGTGGGTTACATCGAACTGGATCTCAACAGCGGTAAGATCCT
TGAGAGTTTTCGCCCCGAAGAACGTTTTCCAATGATGAGCACTTTTAAAGTTCTGCTATGTGGCGCGGTA
TTATCCCGTATTGACGCCGGGCAAGAGCAACTCGGTCGCCGCATACACTATTCTCAGAATGACTTGGTTG
AGTACTCACCAGTCACAGAAAAGCATCTTACGGATGGCATGACAGTAAGAGAATTATGCAGTGCTGCCAT
AACCATGAGTGATAACACTGCGGCCAACTTACTTCTGACAACGATCGGAGGACCGAAGGAGCTAACCGCT
TTTTTGCACAACATGGGGGATCATGTAACTCGCCTTGATCGTTGGGAACCGGAGCTGAATGAAGCCATAC
CAAACGACGAGCGTGACACCACGATGCCTGTAGCAATGGCAACAACGTTGCGCAAACTATTAACTGGCGA
ACTACTTACTCTAGCTTCCCGGCAACAATTAATAGACTGGATGGAGGCGGATAAAGTTGCAGGACCACTT
CTGCGCTCGGCCCTTCCGGCTGGCTGGTTTATTGCTGATAAATCTGGAGCCGGTGAGCGTGGGTCTCGCG
GTATCATTGCAGCACTGGGGCCAGATGGTAAGCCCTCCCGTATCGTAGTTATCTACACGACGGGGAGTCA
GGCAACTATGGATGAACGAAATAGACAGATCGCTGAGATAGGTGCCTCACTGATTAAGCATTGGTAACTG
TCAGACCAAGTTTACTCATATATACTTTAGATTGATTTAAAACTTCATTTTTAATTTAAAAGGATCTAGG
TGAAGATCCTTTTTGATAATCTCATGACCAAAATCCCTTAACGTGAGTTTTCGTTCCACTGAGCGTCAGA
CCCCGTAGAAAAGATCAAAGGATCTTCTTGAGATCCTTTTTTTCTGCGCGTAATCTGCTGCTTGCAAACA
AAAAAACCACCGCTACCAGCGGTGGTTTGTTTGCCGGATCAAGAGCTACCAACTCTTTTTCCGAAGGTAA
CTGGCTTCAGCAGAGCGCAGATACCAAATACTGTTCTTCTAGTGTAGCCGTAGTTAGGCCACCACTTCAA
GAACTCTGTAGCACCGCCTACATACCTCGCTCTGCTAATCCTGTTACCAGTGGCTGCTGCCAGTGGCGAT
AAGTCGTGTCTTACCGGGTTGGACTCAAGACGATAGTTACCGGATAAGGCGCAGCGGTCGGGCTGAACGG
GGGGTTCGTGCACACAGCCCAGCTTGGAGCGAACGACCTACACCGAACTGAGATACCTACAGCGTGAGCT
ATGAGAAAGCGCCACGCTTCCCGAAGGGAGAAAGGCGGACAGGTATCCGGTAAGCGGCAGGGTCGGAACA
GGAGAGCGCACGAGGGAGCTTCCAGGGGGAAACGCCTGGTATCTTTATAGTCCTGTCGGGTTTCGCCACC
TCTGACTTGAGCGTCGATTTTTGTGATGCTCGTCAGGGGGGCGGAGCCTATGGAAAAACGCCAGCAACGC
GGCCTTTTTACGGTTCCTGGCCTTTTGCTGGCCTTTTGCTCACATGTTCTTTCCTGCGTTATCCCCTGAT
TCTGTGGATAACCGTATTACCGCCTTTGAGTGAGCTGATACCG
