>Addgene plasmid #89493 | Lenti-sgRNA(MS2)-puro-barcode | depositor partial sequence | sequence record 173468 | sgRNA(MS2) backbone driven by U6 promoter
TTTCCCATGATTCCTTCATATTTGCATATACGATACAAGGCTGTTAGAGAGATAATTAGAATTAATTTGA
CTGTAAACACAAAGATATTAGTACAAAATACGTGACGTAGAAAGTAATAATTTCTTGGGTAGTTTGCAGT
TTTAAAATTATGTTTTAAAATGGACTATCATATGCTTACCGTAACTTGAAAGTATTTCGATTTCTTGGCT
TTATATATCTTGTGGAAAGGACGAAACACCGGAGACGGGATACCGTCTCTGTTTTAGAGCTAGGCCAACA
TGAGGATCACCCATGTCTGCAGGGCCTAGCAAGTTAAAATAAGGCTAGTCCGTTATCAACTTGGCCAACA
TGAGGATCACCCATGTCTGCAGGGCCAAGTGGCACCGAGTCGGTGC
