>Addgene plasmid #89493 | Lenti-sgRNA(MS2)-puro-barcode | depositor partial sequence | sequence record 173469 | puromycin resistance gene drive by EF1a promoter
GTGCCCGTCAGTGGGCAGAGCGCACATCGCCCACAGTCCCCGAGAAGTTGGGGGGAGGGGTCGGCAATTG
ATCCGGTGCCTAGAGAAGGTGGCGCGGGGTAAACTGGGAAAGTGATGTCGTGTACTGGCTCCGCCTTTTT
CCCGAGGGTGGGGGAGAACCGTATATAAGTGCAGTAGTCGCCGTGAACGTTCTTTTTCGCAACGGGTTTG
CCGCCAGAACACAGGTAAGTGCCGTGTGTGGTTCCCGCGGGCCTGGCCTCTTTACGGGTTATGGCCCTTG
CGTGCCTTGAATTACTTCCACCTGGCTGCAGTACGTGATTCTTGATCCCGAGCTTCGGGTTGGAAGTGGG
TGGGAGAGTTCGAGGCCTTGCGCTTAAGGAGCCCCTTCGCCTCGTGCTTGAGTTGAGGCCTGGCCTGGGC
GCTGGGGCCGCCGCGTGCGAATCTGGTGGCACCTTCGCGCCTGTCTCGCTGCTTTCGATAAGTCTCTAGC
CATTTAAAATTTTTGATGACCTGCTGCGACGCTTTTTTTCTGGCAAGATAGTCTTGTAAATGCGGGCCAA
GATCTGCACACTGGTATTTCGGTTTTTGGGGCCGCGGGCGGCGACGGGGCCCGTGCGTCCCAGCGCACAT
GTTCGGCGAGGCGGGGCCTGCGAGCGCGGCCACCGAGAATCGGACGGGGGTAGTCTCAAGCTGGCCGGCC
TGCTCTGGTGCCTGGCCTCGCGCCGCCGTGTATCGCCCCGCCCTGGGCGGCAAGGCTGGCCCGGTCGGCA
CCAGTTGCGTGAGCGGAAAGATGGCCGCTTCCCGGCCCTGCTGCAGGGAGCTCAAAATGGAGGACGCGGC
GCTCGGGAGAGCGGGCGGGTGAGTCACCCACACAAAGGAAAAGGGCCTTTCCGTCCTCAGCCGTCGCTTC
ATGTGACTCCACGGAGTACCGGGCGCCGTCCAGGCACCTCGATTAGTTCTCGAGCTTTTGGAGTACGTCG
TCTTTAGGTTGGGGGGAGGGGTTTTATGCGATGGAGTTTCCCCACACTGAGTGGGTGGAGACTGAAGTTA
GGCCAGCTTGGCACTTGATGTAATTCTCCTTGGAATTTGCCCTTTTTGAGTTTGGATCTTGGTTCATTCT
CAAGCCTCAGACAGTGGTTCAAAGTTTTTTTCTTCCATTTCAGGTGTCGTGACGTACGGCCACCATGACC
GAGTACAAGCCCACGGTGCGCCTCGCCACCCGCGACGACGTCCCCAGGGCCGTACGCACCCTCGCCGCCG
CGTTCGCCGACTACCCCGCCACGCGCCACACCGTCGATCCGGACCGCCACATCGAGCGGGTCACCGAGCT
GCAAGAACTCTTCCTCACGCGCGTCGGGCTCGACATCGGCAAGGTGTGGGTCGCGGACGACGGCGCCGCC
GTGGCGGTCTGGACCACGCCGGAGAGCGTCGAAGCGGGGGCGGTGTTCGCCGAGATCGGCCCGCGCATGG
CCGAGTTGAGCGGTTCCCGGCTGGCCGCGCAGCAACAGATGGAAGGCCTCCTGGCGCCGCACCGGCCCAA
GGAGCCCGCGTGGTTCCTGGCCACCGTCGGAGTCTCGCCCGACCACCAGGGCAAGGGTCTGGGCAGCGCC
GTCGTGCTCCCCGGAGTGGAGGCGGCCGAGCGCGCCGGGGTGCCCGCCTTCCTGGAGACCTCCGCGCCCC
GCAACCTCCCCTTCTACGAGCGGCTCGGCTTCACCGTCACCGCCGACGTCGAGGTGCCCGAAGGACCGCG
CACCTGGTGCATGACCCGCAAGCCCGGTGCCTGA
